>Addgene plasmid #29122 | pEMS1240 | addgene partial sequence | sequence record 37916 | EGFP-N 5'-CGTCGCCGTCCAGCTCGACCAG-3'
ACCATGGTGGCGGAAGTTCCTATACCTTTTGAAGAATAGGAACTTCGGAATAGGAACTTCGGCGCGCCCA
CAGGTGGACCCCGTATGCAGCACTGCTTGGTGGCTCTGTGCTGCTGCCTCTGCTGGCTGCCTATTTATGT
CCGCAGGTGTTCCCGTGGAGGCGAGACGCGGCCGCCACCCCCTCCCCAGTGGCTCCCCAGGAGCCCACGG
CCGCCAGGTCCCCAGCCGTCAGCAGTGATTCAGGCATCTGGGGACACACGTGGGCCTGTCTGTGCAGGGG
ATCATGGGGGAGGGGTACGGGCCGCCAGGCTGTCATGGGCCGCGGAATGACAGCAATTGCCTCTACTGTG
ACTGCAGCGCTCTGGATTCAGGGAGAGGGACAGACTGGGGGGTCACCTGGAGACCATCTCTGAGCTTTCT
GATTACCCAGAAATGGCGTAGGGTCCAAGAAGAGGGTAAGAGGAACCGAGGGGCTGCGTGTTAGGGGCAG
GGACAGGCCCTGGCCTAGGAGCTGTGGGGCAGGGGACAGCCAGGTGTGTGGGGAGGGTTAGCCCTGTGAC
AACAAGATAAGGGACCAAGAACAGCACAAGCCCAGAGTGGTGAGGACAGGGGCTGCACCAGAGATGAGAA
TCCCTGCCTCGTGGACAAGGCAGCCGCCGTCGTGGAGTCAAGGGACACAGAATGAGAGGGGCTTGTTCTC
ACAGGGTAGGGGG
