>Addgene plasmid #29122 | pEMS1240 | addgene partial sequence | sequence record 39283 | pEMS1307-Fwd 5'-ccgcacgtctaagaaaccat-3'
AAATAGGCGTATCACGAGGCCCTTTCGTCTTCAAGAATTAATTCCGATCATATTCAATAACCCTTAATGA
ATTCGAGCTCCTAGGCCGGCCTACAATGTCCTCTAAACTGCTGGAGAGAACTGGGCTTGAAAAGGGAGGG
GACAGGGAATCAGCATGGGGAGACAGAGGCACAGGCTGGCCTCCCCCTCCCATGATTCTTGATACCCTTC
CCTTGGGCCCAGGGCCCAGACACCAGCTCTGACTCAGCGGATGAAATGCAACCCCATGGCTCATTAATTA
GGAAGCCTGTAATTAGCCTGTCTCAGAAACCAGGAGCCTCCAGAGAGAGCCCCTCTCACCTGCCTTCCTC
CCTTCCACCCAAAGGATGACATCAAGCTGGGGAGGTCCGGCCTCTGGGACTGAGGAGGGGAAAGTGAAGT
GTGAGCAATAGGGGGAATGAGATACCAGGCACGCGTGTCTGCATGCGACAGCCTCGGCGAATTGACCTTC
AATCATGAGATGATGGAAATGATGCGAAGTGGCCTAAACCCTAAATGTTTCCTCTACTGAAGAAACCCAG
GGACAGGCTTGGGCGTGGCCCAGGTGGGTCTACAACACCTGCAAAGCTGCGAGCCCCTGCAACTCAGTCT
GAGAGTGAAACCGCTTCCGTGGCCAGAATGTGGTTGGCACTGGGTGTGTGGTTGGCACTGTGGAGTGACT
CGGCAGTGCTGCTTAGACGGCTGCTTTTAGCGGAGGTGGGTACCATGATTTTCCTTACTTCACACTGGCA
GAAAGTAAGGCACAGAGAAGTCCAGTGAGCTGCCCAAGCCATGAAGTGTCGAGC
