[The description below was written by a language model from this plasmid's Addgene catalogue record.]
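Description:
pEMS1240 is a large, high-copy bacterial plasmid built on the pEMS1307 backbone (about 16.5 kb without insert) and selected in E. coli with ampicillin. It belongs to a collection of "MiniPromoter" constructs developed as a regulatory toolbox for driving selective gene expression in the brain. The record does not give a feature table, so the origin of replication and the other elements that make up the sizeable backbone are not stated, nor is the intended delivery route or host beyond bacterial propagation.

The insert is Ple11, a human-derived MiniPromoter of roughly 2.2 kb, cloned by restriction digestion between FseI and AscI sites; whether those sites survive in the final plasmid is unknown. MiniPromoters of this kind are compact, engineered assemblies of human regulatory sequence intended to reproduce a restricted expression pattern from a small piece of DNA. The record does not say which gene's regulatory regions Ple11 was derived from. Downstream of the cloning site, the backbone supplies an EGFP-NLS reporter, a green fluorescent protein carrying a nuclear localisation signal. Any activity of Ple11 would therefore appear as nuclear green fluorescence, which makes it easier to identify and count individual expressing cells.

The construct is meant for assessing or exploiting the tissue- or cell-type specificity of Ple11. However, the depositor notes explicitly that reporter expression under this MiniPromoter has not been tested in this plasmid, so its expression pattern should be regarded as unvalidated. Distribution is limited to academic and nonprofit users.
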