Addgene plasmid #29122: pEMS1240
Purpose: Expression of the reporter gene under the control of the MiniPromoter in this plasmid has not been tested
Depositing lab: Elizabeth Simpson. Depositing organization: University of British Columbia. Publication: A regulatory toolbox of MiniPromoters to drive selective expression in the brain. Portales-Casamar E, Swanson DJ, Liu L, de Leeuw CN, Banks KG, Ho Sui SJ, Fulton DL, Ali J, Amirabbasi M, Arenillas DJ, Babyak N, Black SF, Bonaguro RJ, Brauer E, Candido TR, Castellarin M, Chen J, Chen Y, Cheng JC, Chopra V, Docking TR, Dreolini L, D'Souza CA, Flynn EK, Glenn R, Hatakka K, Hearty TG, Imanian B, Jiang S, Khorasan-zadeh S, Komljenovic I, Laprise S, Liao NY, Lim JS, Lithwick S, Liu F, Liu J, Lu M, McConechy M, McLeod AJ, Milisavljevic M, Mis J, O'Connor K, Palma B, Palmquist DL, Schmouth JF, Swanson MI, Tam B, Ticoll A, Turner JL, Varhol R, Vermeulen J, Watkins RF, Wilson G, Wong BK, Wong SH, Wong TY, Yang GS, Ypsilanti AR, Jones SJ, Holt RA, Goldowitz D, Wasserman WW, Simpson EM. Proc Natl Acad Sci U S A. 2010 Sep 21. 107(38):16589-94. 10.1073/pnas.1009158107 PubMed 20807748.
Backbone
  Vector backbone: pEMS1307
  Backbone size w/o insert (bp): 16482
Growth in bacteria
  Bacterial resistance: Ampicillin, 100 μg/mL
  Growth temperature: 37°C
  Growth strain: DH5alpha
  Growth instructions: DH10B
  Copy number: High Copy
Gene/Insert
  Gene/Insert name: Ple11
  Species: H. sapiens (human)
  Insert size (bp): 2165
  Tag / fusion protein: EGFP-NLS (C terminal on backbone)
  Cloning method: Restriction Enzyme; 5′ cloning site FseI (unknown if destroyed); 3′ cloning site AscI (unknown if destroyed)
  Sequencing primers: 5′ Unknown
Terms and licenses: Academic/Nonprofit Terms; Industry Terms: Not Available to Industry
How to cite: pEMS1240 was a gift from Elizabeth Simpson (Addgene plasmid # 29122 ; http://n2t.net/addgene:29122 ; RRID:Addgene_29122)
